Addgene plasmid #23750: pDONR223-GCK
Depositing lab: William Hahn & David Root. Depositing organization: Dana-Farber Cancer Institute. Publication: COT drives resistance to RAF inhibition through MAP kinase pathway reactivation. Johannessen CM, Boehm JS, Kim SY, Thomas SR, Wardwell L, Johnson LA, Emery CM, Stransky N, Cogdill AP, Barretina J, Caponigro G, Hieronymus H, Murray RR, Salehi-Ashtiani K, Hill DE, Vidal M, Zhao JJ, Yang X, Alkan O, Kim S, Harris JL, Wilson CJ, Myer VE, Finan PM, Root DE, Roberts TM, Golub T, Flaherty KT, Dummer R, Weber BL, Sellers WR, Schlegel R, Wargo JA, Hahn WC, Garraway LA. Nature. 2010 Dec 16;468(7326):968-72. doi: 10.1038/nature09627 PubMed 21107320.
Backbone
  Vector backbone: pDONR223
  Backbone manufacturer: Invitrogen
  Backbone size w/o insert (bp): 5005
  Vector type: Gateway Donor vector
Growth in bacteria
  Bacterial resistance: Spectinomycin, 50 μg/mL
  Growth temperature: 37°C
  Growth strain: DH5alpha
  Copy number: High Copy
Gene/Insert
  Gene/Insert name: GCK (alt name: glucokinase (hexokinase 4, maturity onset diabetes of the young 2))
  Species: H. sapiens (human)
  Insert size (bp): 1398
  Entrez Gene: GCK (a.k.a. FGQTL3, GK, GLK, HHF3, HK4, HKIV, HXKP, LGLK, MODY2, PNDM1)
  Cloning method: Gateway Cloning
  Sequencing primers: 5′ M13pUC-fwd; 3′ M13rev
Terms and licenses: Academic/Nonprofit Terms; Industry Terms: Not Available to Industry
Depositor comments: The ORF has no Stop codon. This design enables easy recombination into a destination vector to add an epitope tag of choice and Stop codon to the ORF. Do NOT use this plasmid directly for transfections. A set of 4 custom lentiviral vectors is available ( pLX301 (http://www.addgene.org/25895/) , pLX302 (http://www.addgene.org/25896/) , pLX303 (http://www.addgene.org/25897/) , pLX304 (http://www.addgene.org/25890/) ) to be used to express these ORFs in mammalian cells. These plasmids are not included in the kit and must be ordered separately.
How to cite: pDONR223-GCK was a gift from William Hahn & David Root (Addgene plasmid # 23750 ; http://n2t.net/addgene:23750 ; RRID:Addgene_23750)
