[The description below was written by a language model from this plasmid's Addgene catalogue record and the feature table of its GenBank file.]
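Description:
pDONR223-GCK is a Gateway entry clone carrying the human glucokinase (GCK, hexokinase 4) open reading frame in the pDONR223 donor backbone. Although catalogued as a Gateway donor vector, the annotated 4,185 bp circular sequence shows the post-recombination state. The interval between the attL1 and attL2 sites is unannotated in the feature table but matches the stated 1,398 bp insert in size. The listed 5,005 bp backbone size refers to the empty donor vector, which is larger than the final clone because the original donor cassette is replaced during cloning. The plasmid is maintained in E. coli at high copy through a ColE1/pUC-type origin. Selection is with spectinomycin, through the aadA aminoglycoside adenylyltransferase gene, which also confers streptomycin resistance.

The construct contains no promoter for expressing the ORF in mammalian cells. The only promoter annotated is a T7 promoter just outside attL2, pointing back toward the insert, and the rrnB T1 and T2 terminators upstream of attL1 insulate the cloning region from read-through transcription. M13 forward and reverse primer sites flank the att sites for sequence verification. The GCK ORF was deliberately cloned without a stop codon, so an LR recombination into a destination vector can fuse it in frame to a C-terminal epitope tag and stop codon supplied by that vector. The depositors state that the plasmid should not be transfected directly. They point to a set of companion lentiviral destination vectors (the pLX30x series) for mammalian expression. The clone belongs to an ORF collection distributed as a kit and is associated with a study of MAP kinase pathway reactivation in resistance to RAF inhibition.
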