LOCUS       Exported 4185 bp ds-DNA circular SYN 12-MAY-2021
DEFINITION  synthetic circular DNA
ACCESSION   .
VERSION     .
KEYWORDS    pDONR223-GCK
SOURCE      synthetic DNA construct
  ORGANISM  synthetic DNA construct
REFERENCE   1 (bases 1 to 4185)
  AUTHORS   Johannessen CM, Boehm JS, Kim SY, Thomas SR, Wardwell L, Johnson LA,
            Emery CM, Stransky N, Cogdill AP, Barretina J, Caponigro G,
            Hieronymus H, Murray RR, Salehi-Ashtiani K, Hill DE, Vidal M, Zhao
            JJ, Yang X, Alkan O, Kim S, Harris JL, Wilson CJ, Myer VE, Finan PM,
            Root DE, Roberts TM, Golub T, Flaherty KT, Dummer R, Weber BL,
            Sellers WR, Schlegel R, Wargo JA, Hahn WC, Garraway LA
  TITLE     COT drives resistance to RAF inhibition through MAP kinase pathway
            reactivation.
  JOURNAL   Nature. 2010 Nov 24. ():.
  PUBMED    21107320
REFERENCE   2 (bases 1 to 4185)
  AUTHORS   .
  TITLE     Direct Submission
  JOURNAL   Exported May 12, 2021 from SnapGene Server 1.1.58
            http://www.snapgene.com
FEATURES             Location/Qualifiers
     source          1..4185
                     /organism="synthetic DNA construct"
                     /mol_type="other DNA"
     primer_bind     1..17
                     /label=M13 fwd
                     /note="common sequencing primer, one of multiple similar
                     variants"
     protein_bind    33..132
                     /gene="mutant version of attL"
                     /label=attL1
                     /bound_moiety="LR Clonase(TM)"
                     /note="recombination site for the Gateway(R) LR reaction"
     protein_bind    complement(1528..1627)
                     /gene="mutant version of attL"
                     /label=attL2
                     /bound_moiety="LR Clonase(TM)"
                     /note="recombination site for the Gateway(R) LR reaction"
     primer_bind     complement(1644..1663)
                     /label=T7
                     /note="T7 promoter, forward primer"
     promoter        complement(1645..1663)
                     /label=T7 promoter
                     /note="promoter for bacteriophage T7 RNA polymerase"
     primer_bind     complement(1668..1684)
                     /label=M13 rev
                     /note="common sequencing primer, one of multiple similar
                     variants"
     primer_bind     complement(1668..1684)
                     /label=M13 Reverse
                     /note="In lacZ gene. Also called M13-rev"
     CDS             2115..2906
                     /codon_start=1
                     /gene="aadA"
                     /product="aminoglycoside adenylyltransferase (Murphy,
                     1985)"
                     /label=SmR
                     /note="confers resistance to spectinomycin and
                     streptomycin"
                     /translation="MREAVIAEVSTQLSEVVGVIERHLEPTLLAVHLYGSAVDGGLKPH
                     SDIDLLVTVTVRLDETTRRALINDLLETSASPGESEILRAVEVTIVVHDDIIPWRYPAK
                     RELQFGEWQRNDILAGIFEPATIDIDLAILLTKAREHSVALVGPAAEELFDPVPEQDLF
                     EALNETLTLWNSPPDWAGDERNVVLTLSRIWYSAVTGKIAPKDVAADWAMERLPAQYQP
                     VILEARQAYLGQEEDRLASRADQLEEFVHYVKGEITKVVGK"
     rep_origin      2999..3587
                     /direction=RIGHT
                     /label=ori
                     /note="high-copy-number ColE1/pMB1/pBR322/pUC origin of
                     replication"
     primer_bind     3488..3507
                     /label=pBR322ori-F
                     /note="pBR322 origin, forward primer"
     primer_bind     3741..3758
                     /label=L4440
                     /note="L4440 vector, forward primer"
     terminator      3917..3944
                     /label=rrnB T2 terminator
                     /note="transcription terminator T2 from the E. coli rrnB
                     gene"
     terminator      4036..4122
                     /gene="Escherichia coli rrnB"
                     /label=rrnB T1 terminator
                     /note="transcription terminator T1 from the E. coli rrnB
                     gene"
     primer_bind     4171..8
                     /label=M13/pUC Forward
                     /note="In lacZ gene"
     primer_bind     4185..17
                     /label=M13 Forward
                     /note="In lacZ gene. Also called M13-F20 or M13 (-21)
                     Forward"
ORIGIN
        1 gtaaaacgac ggccagtctt aagctcgggc cccaaataat gattttattt tgactgatag
       61 tgacctgttc gttgcaacaa attgatgagc aatgcttttt tataatgcca actttgtaca
      121 aaaaagttgg catgctggac gacagagcca ggatggaggc cgccaagaag gagaaggtag
      181 agcagatcct ggcagagttc cagctgcagg aggaggacct gaagaaggtg atgagacgga
      241 tgcagaagga gatggaccgc ggcctgaggc tggagaccca tgaagaggcc agtgtgaaga
      301 tgctgcccac ctacgtgcgc tccaccccag aaggctcaga agtcggggac ttcctctccc
      361 tggacctggg tggcactaac ttcagggtga tgctggtgaa ggtgggagaa ggtgaggagg
      421 ggcagtggag cgtgaagacc aaacaccaga tgtactccat ccccgaggac gccatgaccg
      481 gcactgctga gatgctcttc gactacatct ctgagtgcat ctccgacttc ctggacaagc
      541 atcagatgaa acacaagaag ctgcccctgg gcttcacctt ctcctttcct gtgaggcacg
      601 aagacatcga taagggcatc cttctcaact ggaccaaggg cttcaaggcc tcaggagcag
      661 aagggaacaa tgtcgtgggg cttctgcgag acgctatcaa acggagaggg gactttgaaa
      721 tggatgtggt ggcaatggtg aatgacacgg tggccacgat gatctcctgc tactacgaag
      781 accatcagtg cgaggtcggc atgatcgtgg gcacgggctg caatgcctgc tacatggagg
      841 agatgcagaa tgtggagctg gtggaggggg acgagggccg catgtgcgtc aataccgagt
      901 ggggcgcctt cggggactcc ggcgagctgg acgagttcct gctggagtat gaccgcctgg
      961 tggacgagag ctctgcaaac cccggtcagc agctgtatga gaagctcata ggtggcaagt
     1021 acatgggcga gctggtgcgg cttgtgctgc tcaggctcgt ggacgaaaac ctgctcttcc
     1081 acggggaggc ctccgagcag ctgcgcacac gcggagcctt cgagacgcgc ttcgtgtcgc
     1141 aggtggagag cgacacgggc gaccgcaagc agatctacaa catcctgagc acgctggggc
     1201 tgcgaccctc gaccaccgac tgcgacatcg tgcgccgcgc ctgcgagagc gtgtctacgc
     1261 gcgctgcgca catgtgctcg gcggggctgg cgggcgtcat caaccgcatg cgcgagagcc
     1321 gcagcgagga cgtaatgcgc atcactgtgg gcgtggatgg ctccgtgtac aagctgcacc
     1381 ccagcttcaa ggagcggttc catgccagcg tgcgcaggct gacgcccagc tgcgagatca
     1441 ccttcatcga gtcggaggag ggcagtggcc ggggcgcggc cctggtctcg gcggtggcct
     1501 gtaagaaggc ctgtatgctg ggccagtgcc caactttctt gtacaaagtt ggcattataa
     1561 gaaagcattg cttatcaatt tgttgcaacg aacaggtcac tatcagtcaa aataaaatca
     1621 ttatttgcca tccagctgat atcccctata gtgagtcgta ttacatggtc atagctgttt
     1681 cctggcagct ctggcccgtg tctcaaaatc tctgatgtta cattgcacaa gataaaaata
     1741 tatcatcatg cctcctctag accagccagg acagaaatgc ctcgacttcg ctgctaccca
     1801 aggttgccgg gtgacgcaca ccgtggaaac ggatgaaggc acgaacccag tggacataag
     1861 cctgttcggt tcgtaagctg taatgcaagt agcgtatgcg ctcacgcaac tggtccagaa
     1921 ccttgaccga acgcagcggt ggtaacggcg cagtggcggt tttcatggct tgttatgact
     1981 gtttttttgg ggtacagtct atgcctcggg catccaagca gcaagcgcgt tacgccgtgg
     2041 gtcgatgttt gatgttatgg agcagcaacg atgttacgca gcagggcagt cgccctaaaa
     2101 caaagttaaa cattatgagg gaagcggtga tcgccgaagt atcgactcaa ctatcagagg
     2161 tagttggcgt catcgagcgc catctcgaac cgacgttgct ggccgtacat ttgtacggct
     2221 ccgcagtgga tggcggcctg aagccacaca gtgatattga tttgctggtt acggtgaccg
     2281 taaggcttga tgaaacaacg cggcgagctt tgatcaacga ccttttggaa acttcggctt
     2341 cccctggaga gagcgagatt ctccgcgctg tagaagtcac cattgttgtg cacgacgaca
     2401 tcattccgtg gcgttatcca gctaagcgcg aactgcaatt tggagaatgg cagcgcaatg
     2461 acattcttgc aggtatcttc gagccagcca cgatcgacat tgatctggct atcttgctga
     2521 caaaagcaag agaacatagc gttgccttgg taggtccagc ggcggaggaa ctctttgatc
     2581 cggttcctga acaggatcta tttgaggcgc taaatgaaac cttaacgcta tggaactcgc
     2641 cgcccgactg ggctggcgat gagcgaaatg tagtgcttac gttgtcccgc atttggtaca
     2701 gcgcagtaac cggcaaaatc gcgccgaagg atgtcgctgc cgactgggca atggagcgcc
     2761 tgccggccca gtatcagccc gtcatacttg aagctagaca ggcttatctt ggacaagaag
     2821 aagatcgctt ggcctcgcgc gcagatcagt tggaagaatt tgtccactac gtgaaaggcg
     2881 agatcaccaa ggtagtcggc aaataaccct cgagccaccc atgaccaaaa tcccttaacg
     2941 tgagttacgc gtcgttccac tgagcgtcag accccgtaga aaagatcaaa ggatcttctt
     3001 gagatccttt ttttctgcgc gtaatctgct gcttgcaaac aaaaaaacca ccgctaccag
     3061 cggtggtttg tttgccggat caagagctac caactctttt tccgaaggta actggcttca
     3121 gcagagcgca gataccaaat actgttcttc tagtgtagcc gtagttaggc caccacttca
     3181 agaactctgt agcaccgcct acatacctcg ctctgctaat cctgttacca gtggctgctg
     3241 ccagtggcga taagtcgtgt cttaccgggt tggactcaag acgatagtta ccggataagg
     3301 cgcagcggtc gggctgaacg gggggttcgt gcacacagcc cagcttggag cgaacgacct
     3361 acaccgaact gagataccta cagcgtgagc tatgagaaag cgccacgctt cccgaaggga
     3421 gaaaggcgga caggtatccg gtaagcggca gggtcggaac aggagagcgc acgagggagc
     3481 ttccaggggg aaacgcctgg tatctttata gtcctgtcgg gtttcgccac ctctgacttg
     3541 agcgtcgatt tttgtgatgc tcgtcagggg ggcggagcct atggaaaaac gccagcaacg
     3601 cggccttttt acggttcctg gccttttgct ggccttttgc tcacatgttc tttcctgcgt
     3661 tatcccctga ttctgtggat aaccgtatta ccgcctttga gtgagctgat accgctcgcc
     3721 gcagccgaac gaccgagcgc agcgagtcag tgagcgagga agcggaagag cgcccaatac
     3781 gcaaaccgcc tctccccgcg cgttggccga ttcattaatg cagctggcac gacaggtttc
     3841 ccgactggaa agcgggcagt gagcgcaacg caattaatac gcgtaccgct agccaggaag
     3901 agtttgtaga aacgcaaaaa ggccatccgt caggatggcc ttctgcttag tttgatgcct
     3961 ggcagtttat ggcgggcgtc ctgcccgcca ccctccgggc cgttgcttca caacgttcaa
     4021 atccgctccc ggcggatttg tcctactcag gagagcgttc accgacaaac aacagataaa
     4081 acgaaaggcc cagtcttccg actgagcctt tcgttttatt tgatgcctgg cagttcccta
     4141 ctctcgcgtt aacgctagca tggatgtttt cccagtcacg acgtt
//
