>Addgene plasmid #23750 | pDONR223-GCK | depositor partial sequence | sequence record 10899 | Author sequence
ATGCTGGACGACAGAGCCAGGATGGAGGCCGCCAAGAAGGAGAAGGTAGAGCAGATCCTGGCAGAGTTCC
AGCTGCAGGAGGAGGACCTGAAGAAGGTGATGAGACGGATGCAGAAGGAGATGGACCGCGGCCTGAGGCT
GGAGACCCATGAAGAGGCCAGTGTGAAGATGCTGCCCACCTACGTGCGCTCCACCCCAGAAGGCTCAGAA
GTCGGGGACTTCCTCTCCCTGGACCTGGGTGGCACTAACTTCAGGGTGATGCTGGTGAAGGTGGGAGAAG
GTGAGGAGGGGCAGTGGAGCGTGAAGACCAAACACCAGATGTACTCCATCCCCGAGGACGCCATGACCGG
CACTGCTGAGATGCTCTTCGACTACATCTCTGAGTGCATCTCCGACTTCCTGGACAAGCATCAGATGAAA
CACAAGAAGCTGCCCCTGGGCTTCACCTTCTCCTTTCCTGTGAGGCACGAAGACATCGATAAGGGCATCC
TTCTCAACTGGACCAAGGGCTTCAAGGCCTCAGGAGCAGAAGGGAACAATGTCGTGGGGCTTCTGCGAGA
CGCTATCAAACGGAGAGGGGACTTTGAAATGGATGTGGTGGCAATGGTGAATGACACGGTGGCCACGATG
ATCTCCTGCTACTACGAAGACCATCAGTGCGAGGTCGGCATGATCGTGGGCACGGGCTGCAATGCCTGCT
ACATGGAGGAGATGCAGAATGTGGAGCTGGTGGAGGGGGACGAGGGCCGCATGTGCGTCAATACCGAGTG
GGGCGCCTTCGGGGACTCCGGCGAGCTGGACGAGTTCCTGCTGGAGTATGACCGCCTGGTGGACGAGAGC
TCTGCAAACCCCGGTCAGCAGCTGTATGAGAAGCTCATAGGTGGCAAGTACATGGGCGAGCTGGTGCGGC
TTGTGCTGCTCAGGCTCGTGGACGAAAACCTGCTCTTCCACGGGGAGGCCTCCGAGCAGCTGCGCACACG
CGGAGCCTTCGAGACGCGCTTCGTGTCGCAGGTGGAGAGCGACACGGGCGACCGCAAGCAGATCTACAAC
ATCCTGAGCACGCTGGGGCTGCGACCCTCGACCACCGACTGCGACATCGTGCGCCGCGCCTGCGAGAGCG
TGTCTACGCGCGCTGCGCACATGTGCTCGGCGGGGCTGGCGGGCGTCATCAACCGCATGCGCGAGAGCCG
CAGCGAGGACGTAATGCGCATCACTGTGGGCGTGGATGGCTCCGTGTACAAGCTGCACCCCAGCTTCAAG
GAGCGGTTCCATGCCAGCGTGCGCAGGCTGACGCCCAGCTGCGAGATCACCTTCATCGAGTCGGAGGAGG
GCAGTGGCCGGGGCGCGGCCCTGGTCTCGGCGGTGGCCTGTAAGAAGGCCTGTATGCTGGGCCAGTGA
