>Addgene plasmid #23750 | pDONR223-GCK | addgene partial sequence | sequence record 29612 | 23750 with M13pUc-fwd
CTCGGGCCCAATAATGATTTTATTTTGACTGATAGTGACCTGTTCGTTGCAACAAATTGATGAGCAATGC
TTTTTTATAATGCCAACTTTGTACAAAAAAGTTGGCATGCTGGACGACAGAGCCAGGATGGAGGCCGCCA
AGAAGGAGAAGGTAGAGCAGATCCTGGCAGAGTTCCAGCTGCAGGAGGAGGACCTGAAGAAGGTGATGAG
ACGGATGCAGAAGGAGATGGACCGCGGCCTGAGGCTGGAGACCCATGAAGAGGCCAGTGTGAAGATGCTG
CCCACCTACGTGCGCTCCACCCCAGAAGGCTCAGAAGTCGGGGACTTCCTCTCCCTGGACCTGGGTGGCA
CTAACTTCAGGGTGATGCTGGTGAAGGTGGGAGAAGGTGAGGAGGGGCAGTGGAGCGTGAAGACCAAACA
CCAGATGTACTCCATCCCCGAGGACGCCATGACCGGCACTGCTGAGATGCTCTTCGACTACATCTCTGAG
TGCATCTCCGACTTCCTGGACAAGCATCAGATGAAACACAAGAAGCTGCCCCTGGGCTTCACCTTCTCCT
TTCCTGTGAGGCACGAAGACATCGATAAGGGCATCCTTCTCAACTGGACCAAGGGCTTCAAGGCCTCAGG
AGCAGAAGGGAACAATGTCGTGGGGCTTCTGCGAGACGCTATCAAACGGAGAGGGGACTTTGAAATGGAT
GTGGTGGCAATGGTGAATGACACGGTGGCCACGATGATCTCCTGCTACTACGAAGACCATCAGTGCGAGG
TCGGCATGATCGTGGGC
